LOCUS       Exported 11606 bp ds-DNA circular SYN 12-MAY-2021
DEFINITION  Lentiviral expression of BMPR2 Q6*.
ACCESSION   .
VERSION     .
KEYWORDS    pHAGE-BMPR2-Q6*
SOURCE      synthetic DNA construct
  ORGANISM  synthetic DNA construct
REFERENCE   1 (bases 1 to 11606)
  AUTHORS   Ng PK, Li J, Jeong KJ, Shao S, Chen H, Tsang YH, Sengupta S, Wang Z,
            Bhavana VH, Tran R, Soewito S, Minussi DC, Moreno D, Kong K,
            Dogruluk T, Lu H, Gao J, Tokheim C, Zhou DC, Johnson AM, Zeng J, Ip
            CKM, Ju Z, Wester M, Yu S, Li Y, Vellano CP, Schultz N, Karchin R,
            Ding L, Lu Y, Cheung LWT, Chen K, Shaw KR, Meric-Bernstam F, Scott
            KL, Yi S, Sahni N, Liang H, Mills GB
  TITLE     Systematic Functional Annotation of Somatic Mutations in Cancer.
  JOURNAL   Cancer Cell. 2018 Mar 12;33(3):450-462.e10. doi:
            10.1016/j.ccell.2018.01.021.
  PUBMED    29533785
REFERENCE   2 (bases 1 to 11606)
  AUTHORS   .
  TITLE     Direct Submission
  JOURNAL   Exported May 12, 2021 from SnapGene Server 1.1.58
            http://www.snapgene.com
FEATURES             Location/Qualifiers
     source          1..11606
                     /organism="synthetic DNA construct"
                     /mol_type="other DNA"
     promoter        48..1226
                     /label=EF-1-alpha promoter
                     /note="strong constitutive promoter for human elongation
                     factor EF-1-alpha"
     intron          279..1217
                     /label=EF-1-alpha intron A
                     /note="intron upstream of the start codon of human
                     EF-1-alpha"
     primer_bind     1174..1194
                     /label=EF1a-F
                     /note="Human elongation factor-1a promoter, forward primer"
     protein_bind    1246..1270
                     /gene="mutant version of attB"
                     /label=attB1
                     /bound_moiety="BP Clonase(TM)"
                     /note="recombination site for the Gateway(R) BP reaction"
     protein_bind    complement(4391..4415)
                     /gene="mutant version of attB"
                     /label=attB2
                     /bound_moiety="BP Clonase(TM)"
                     /note="recombination site for the Gateway(R) BP reaction"
     promoter        4423..4441
                     /label=T3 promoter
                     /note="promoter for bacteriophage T3 RNA polymerase"
     primer_bind     complement(4466..4485)
                     /label=T7
                     /note="T7 promoter, forward primer"
     promoter        complement(4467..4485)
                     /label=T7 promoter
                     /note="promoter for bacteriophage T7 RNA polymerase"
     protein_bind    complement(4491..4511)
                     /gene="mutant version of attB"
                     /label=attB4
                     /bound_moiety="BP Clonase(TM)"
                     /note="core recombination site for the Gateway(R) BP
                     reaction"
     CDS             4565..4606
                     /codon_start=1
                     /product="epitope tag from simian virus 5"
                     /label=V5 tag
                     /translation="GKPIPNPLLGLDST"
     misc_feature    4627..5194
                     /label=IRES
                     /note="internal ribosome entry site (IRES) of the
                     encephalomyocarditis virus (EMCV)"
     misc_feature    4644..5196
                     /label=IRES
                     /note="internal ribosome entry site (IRES) of the
                     encephalomyocarditis virus (EMCV)"
     primer_bind     complement(4788..4805)
                     /label=IRES reverse
                     /note="IRES internal ribosome entry site, reverse primer.
                     Also called pCDH-rev"
     primer_bind     5015..5034
                     /label=IRES-F
                     /note="IRES internal ribosome entry site, forward primer"
     CDS             5208..5807
                     /codon_start=1
                     /gene="pac from Streptomyces alboniger"
                     /product="puromycin N-acetyltransferase"
                     /label=PuroR
                     /note="confers resistance to puromycin"
                     /translation="MTEYKPTVRLATRDDVPRAVRTLAAAFADYPATRHTVDPDRHIER
                     VTELQELFLTRVGLDIGKVWVADDGAAVAVWTTPESVEAGAVFAEIGPRMAELSGSRLA
                     AQQQMEGLLAPHRPKEPAWFLATVGVSPDHQGKGLGSAVVLPGVEAAERAGVPAFLETS
                     APRNLPFYERLGFTVTADVEVPEGPRTWCMTRKPGA"
     primer_bind     complement(5208..5227)
                     /label=Puro-R
                     /note="Puromycin resistance gene, reverse primer. Also
                     called puro-variant-R"
     primer_bind     5704..5724
                     /label=Puro-F
                     /note="Puromycin resistance gene, forward primer"
     misc_feature    5821..6409
                     /label=WPRE
                     /note="woodchuck hepatitis virus posttranscriptional
                     regulatory element"
     primer_bind     complement(5874..5894)
                     /label=WPRE-R
                     /note="WPRE, reverse primer"
     CDS             complement(6292..6303)
                     /codon_start=1
                     /product="Factor Xa recognition and cleavage site"
                     /label=Factor Xa site
                     /translation="IEGR"
     LTR             6484..6717
                     /label=3' LTR (Delta-U3)
                     /note="self-inactivating 3' long terminal repeat (LTR) from
                     HIV-1"
     primer_bind     complement(6836..6854)
                     /label=pBRforEco
                     /note="pBR322 vectors, upsteam of EcoRI site, forward
                     primer"
     promoter        6922..7026
                     /gene="bla"
                     /label=AmpR promoter
     CDS             7027..7887
                     /codon_start=1
                     /gene="bla"
                     /product="beta-lactamase"
                     /label=AmpR
                     /note="confers resistance to ampicillin, carbenicillin, and
                     related antibiotics"
                     /translation="MSIQHFRVALIPFFAAFCLPVFAHPETLVKVKDAEDQLGARVGYI
                     ELDLNSGKILESFRPEERFPMMSTFKVLLCGAVLSRVDAGQEQLGRRIHYSQNDLVEYS
                     PVTEKHLTDGMTVRELCSAAITMSDNTAANLLLTTIGGPKELTAFLHNMGDHVTRLDRW
                     EPELNEAIPNDERDTTMPVAMATTLRKLLTGELLTLASRQQLIDWMEADKVAGPLLRSA
                     LPAGWFIADKSGAGERGSRGIIAALGPDGKPSRIVVIYTTGSQATMDERNRQIAEIGAS
                     LIKHW"
     primer_bind     complement(7245..7264)
                     /label=Amp-R
                     /note="Ampicillin resistance gene, reverse primer"
     rep_origin      8058..8646
                     /direction=RIGHT
                     /label=ori
                     /note="high-copy-number ColE1/pMB1/pBR322/pUC origin of
                     replication"
     primer_bind     8547..8566
                     /label=pBR322ori-F
                     /note="pBR322 origin, forward primer"
     primer_bind     8800..8817
                     /label=L4440
                     /note="L4440 vector, forward primer"
     primer_bind     8909..8928
                     /label=SV40pro-F
                     /note="SV40 promoter/origin, forward primer"
     protein_bind    9057..9078
                     /label=CAP binding site
                     /bound_moiety="E. coli catabolite activator protein"
                     /note="CAP binding activates transcription in the presence
                     of cAMP."
     promoter        9093..9123
                     /label=lac promoter
                     /note="promoter for the E. coli lac operon"
     protein_bind    9131..9147
                     /label=lac operator
                     /bound_moiety="lac repressor encoded by lacI"
                     /note="The lac repressor binds to the lac operator to
                     inhibit transcription in E. coli. This inhibition can be
                     relieved by adding lactose or
                     isopropyl-beta-D-thiogalactopyranoside (IPTG)."
     primer_bind     9136..9158
                     /label=M13/pUC Reverse
                     /note="In lacZ gene"
     primer_bind     9155..9171
                     /label=M13 rev
                     /note="common sequencing primer, one of multiple similar
                     variants"
     primer_bind     9155..9171
                     /label=M13 Reverse
                     /note="In lacZ gene. Also called M13-rev"
     primer_bind     9221..9240
                     /label=EBV-rev
                     /note="SV40 polyA terminator, reverse primer"
     LTR             9432..10065
                     /label=3' LTR
                     /note="3' long terminal repeat (LTR) from HIV-1"
     misc_feature    10112..10237
                     /label=HIV-1 Psi
                     /note="packaging signal of human immunodeficiency virus
                     type 1"
     misc_feature    10734..10967
                     /label=RRE
                     /note="The Rev response element (RRE) of HIV-1 allows for
                     Rev-dependent mRNA export from the nucleus to the
                     cytoplasm."
     CDS             11152..11196
                     /codon_start=1
                     /product="antigenic peptide corresponding to amino acids
                     655 to 669 of the HIV envelope protein gp41 (Lutje Hulsik
                     et al., 2013)"
                     /label=gp41 peptide
                     /note="recognized by the 2H10 single-chain llama nanobody"
                     /translation="KNEQELLELDKWASL"
     misc_feature    11489..11606
                     /label=cPPT/CTS
                     /note="central polypurine tract and central termination
                     sequence of HIV-1"
ORIGIN
        1 cgggtttatt acagggacag cagagatcca gtttggacta gtcgtgaggc tccggtgccc
       61 gtcagtgggc agagcgcaca tcgcccacag tccccgagaa gttgggggga ggggtcggca
      121 attgaaccgg tgcctagaga aggtggcgcg gggtaaactg ggaaagtgat gtcgtgtact
      181 ggctccgcct ttttcccgag ggtgggggag aaccgtatat aagtgcagta gtcgccgtga
      241 acgttctttt tcgcaacggg tttgccgcca gaacacaggt aagtgccgtg tgtggttccc
      301 gcgggcctgg cctctttacg ggttatggcc cttgcgtgcc ttgaattact tccacctggc
      361 tgcagtacgt gattcttgat cccgagcttc gggttggaag tgggtgggag agttcgaggc
      421 cttgcgctta aggagcccct tcgcctcgtg cttgagttga ggcctggcct gggcgctggg
      481 gccgccgcgt gcgaatctgg tggcaccttc gcgcctgtct cgctgctttc gataagtctc
      541 tagccattta aaatttttga tgacctgctg cgacgctttt tttctggcaa gatagtcttg
      601 taaatgcggg ccaagatctg cacactggta tttcggtttt tggggccgcg ggcggcgacg
      661 gggcccgtgc gtcccagcgc acatgttcgg cgaggcgggg cctgcgagcg cggccaccga
      721 gaatcggacg ggggtagtct caagctggcc ggcctgctct ggtgcctggc ctcgcgccgc
      781 cgtgtatcgc cccgccctgg gcggcaaggc tggcccggtc ggcaccagtt gcgtgagcgg
      841 aaagatggcc gcttcccggc cctgctgcag ggagctcaaa atggaggacg cggcgctcgg
      901 gagagcgggc gggtgagtca cccacacaaa ggaaaagggc ctttccgtcc tcagccgtcg
      961 cttcatgtga ctccacggag taccgggcgc cgtccaggca cctcgattag ttctcgagct
     1021 tttggagtac gtcgtcttta ggttgggggg aggggtttta tgcgatggag tttccccaca
     1081 ctgagtgggt ggagactgaa gttaggccag cttggcactt gatgtaattc tccttggaat
     1141 ttgccctttt tgagtttgga tcttggttca ttctcaagcc tcagacagtg gttcaaagtt
     1201 tttttcttcc atttcaggtg tcgtgaagcg gccctgcaga tatcaacaag tttgtacaaa
     1261 aaagcaggca ccatgacttc ctcgctgtag cggccctggc gggtgccctg gctaccatgg
     1321 accatcctgc tggtcagcac tgcggctgct tcgcagaatc aagaacggct atgtgcgttt
     1381 aaagatccgt atcagcaaga ccttgggata ggtgagagta gaatctctca tgaaaatggg
     1441 acaatattat gctcgaaagg tagcacctgc tatggccttt gggagaaatc aaaaggggac
     1501 ataaatcttg taaaacaagg atgttggtct cacattggag atccccaaga gtgtcactat
     1561 gaagaatgtg tagtaactac cactcctccc tcaattcaga atggaacata ccgtttctgc
     1621 tgttgtagca cagatttatg taatgtcaac tttactgaga attttccacc tcctgacaca
     1681 acaccactca gtccacctca ttcatttaac cgagatgaga caataatcat tgctttggca
     1741 tcagtctctg tattagctgt tttgatagtt gccttatgct ttggatacag aatgttgaca
     1801 ggagaccgta aacaaggtct tcacagtatg aacatgatgg aggcagcagc atccgaaccc
     1861 tctcttgatc tagataatct gaaactgttg gagctgattg gccgaggtcg atatggagca
     1921 gtatataaag gctccttgga tgagcgtcca gttgctgtaa aagtgttttc ctttgcaaac
     1981 cgtcagaatt ttatcaacga aaagaacatt tacagagtgc ctttgatgga acatgacaac
     2041 attgcccgct ttatagttgg agatgagaga gtcactgcag atggacgcat ggaatatttg
     2101 cttgtgatgg agtactatcc caatggatct ttatgcaagt atttaagtct ccacacaagt
     2161 gactgggtaa gctcttgccg tcttgctcat tctgttacta gaggactggc ttatcttcac
     2221 acagaattac cacgaggaga tcattataaa cctgcaattt cccatcgaga tttaaacagc
     2281 agaaatgtcc tagtgaaaaa tgatggaacc tgtgttatta gtgactttgg actgtccatg
     2341 aggctgactg gaaatagact ggtgcgccca ggggaggaag ataatgcagc cataagcgag
     2401 gttggcacta tcagatatat ggcaccagaa gtgctagaag gagctgtgaa cttgagggac
     2461 tgtgaatcag ctttgaaaca agtagacatg tatgctcttg gactaatcta ttgggagata
     2521 tttatgagat gtacagacct cttcccaggg gaatccgtac cagagtacca gatggctttt
     2581 cagacagagg ttggaaacca tcccactttt gaggatatgc aggttctcgt gtctagggaa
     2641 aaacagagac ccaagttccc agaagcctgg aaagaaaata gcctggcagt gaggtcactc
     2701 aaggagacaa tcgaagactg ttgggaccag gatgcagagg ctcggcttac tgcacagtgt
     2761 gctgaggaaa ggatggctga acttatgatg atttgggaaa gaaacaaatc tgtgagccca
     2821 acagtcaatc caatgtctac tgctatgcag aatgaacgca acctgtcaca taataggcgt
     2881 gtgccaaaaa ttggtcctta tccagattat tcttcctcct catacattga agactctatc
     2941 catcatactg acagcatcgt gaagaatatt tcctctgagc attctatgtc cagcacacct
     3001 ttgactatag gggaaaaaaa ccgaaattca attaactatg aacgacagca agcacaagct
     3061 cgaatcccca gccctgaaac aagtgtcacc agcctctcca ccaacacaac aaccacaaac
     3121 accacaggac tcacgccaag tactggcatg actactatat ctgagatgcc atacccagat
     3181 gaaacaaatc tgcataccac aaatgttgca cagtcaattg ggccaacccc tgtctgctta
     3241 cagctgacag aagaagactt ggaaaccaac aagctagacc caaaagaagt tgataagaac
     3301 ctcaaggaaa gctctgatga gaatctcatg gagcactctc ttaaacagtt cagtggccca
     3361 gacccactga gcagtactag ttctagcttg ctttacccac tcataaaact tgcagtagaa
     3421 gcaactggac agcaggactt cacacagact gcaaatggcc aagcatgttt gattcctgat
     3481 gttctgccta ctcagatcta tcctctcccc aagcagcaga accttcccaa gagacctact
     3541 agtttgcctt tgaacaccaa aaattcaaca aaagagcccc ggctaaaatt tggcagcaag
     3601 cacaaatcaa acttgaaaca agtcgaaact ggagttgcca agatgaatac aatcaatgca
     3661 gcagaacctc atgtggtgac agtcaccatg aatggtgtgg caggtagaaa ccacagtgtt
     3721 aactcccatg ctgccacaac ccaatatgcc aatgggacag tactatctgg ccaaacaacc
     3781 aacatagtga cacatagggc ccaagaaatg ttgcagaatc agtttattgg tgaggacacc
     3841 cggctgaata ttaattccag tcctgatgag catgagcctt tactgagacg agagcaacaa
     3901 gctggccatg atgaaggtgt tctggatcgt cttgtggaca ggagggaacg gccactagaa
     3961 ggtggccgaa ctaattccaa taacaacaac agcaatccat gttcagaaca agatgttctt
     4021 gcacagggtg ttccaagcac agcagcagat cctgggccat caaagcccag aagagcacag
     4081 aggcctaatt ctctggatct ttcagccaca aatgtcctgg atggcagcag tatacagata
     4141 ggtgagtcaa cacaagatgg caaatcagga tcaggtgaaa agatcaagaa acgtgtgaaa
     4201 actccctatt ctcttaagcg gtggcgcccc tccacctggg tcatctccac tgaatcgctg
     4261 gactgtgaag tcaacaataa tggcagtaac agggcagttc attccaaatc cagcactgct
     4321 gtttaccttg cagaaggagg cactgctaca accatggtgt ctaaagatat aggaatgaac
     4381 tgtctgtaga acccagcttt cttgtacaaa gtggtgatat ccaattaacc ctcactaaag
     4441 ggtgtaaatg tttgagatgt atattcccta tagtgagtcg tattaccacc caacttttct
     4501 atacaaagtg gttgatatcc agcacagtgg cggccgctcg agtctagagg gcccgcggtt
     4561 cgaaggtaag cctatcccta accctctcct cggtctcgat tctacgcgta ccggttagta
     4621 atgagatccc tccccccccc ctaacgttac tggccgaagc cgcttggaat aaggccggtg
     4681 tgcgtttgtc tatatgttat tttccaccat attgccgtct tttggcaatg tgagggcccg
     4741 gaaacctggc cctgtcttct tgacgagcat tcctaggggt ctttcccctc tcgccaaagg
     4801 aatgcaaggt ctgttgaatg tcgtgaagga agcagttcct ctggaagctt cttgaagaca
     4861 aacaacgtct gtagcgaccc tttgcaggca gcggaacccc ccacctggcg acaggtgcct
     4921 ctgcggccaa aagccacgtg tataagatac acctgcaaag gcggcacaac cccagtgcca
     4981 cgttgtgagt tggatagttg tggaaagagt caaatggctc tcctcaagcg tattcaacaa
     5041 ggggctgaag gatgcccaga aggtacccca ttgtatggga tctgatctgg ggcctcggtg
     5101 cacatgcttt acatgtgttt agtcgaggtt aaaaaaacgt ctaggccccc cgaaccacgg
     5161 ggacgtggtt ttcctttgaa aaacacgatg ataatatggc cacacatatg accgagtaca
     5221 agcccacggt gcgcctcgcc acccgcgacg acgtccccag ggccgtacgc accctcgccg
     5281 ccgcgttcgc cgactacccc gccacgcgcc acaccgtcga tccggaccgc cacatcgagc
     5341 gggtcaccga gctgcaagaa ctcttcctca cgcgcgtcgg gctcgacatc ggcaaggtgt
     5401 gggtcgcgga cgacggcgcc gcggtggcgg tctggaccac gccggagagc gtcgaagcgg
     5461 gggcggtgtt cgccgagatc ggcccgcgca tggccgagtt gagcggttcc cggctggccg
     5521 cgcagcaaca gatggaaggc ctcctggcgc cgcaccggcc caaggagccc gcgtggttcc
     5581 tggccaccgt cggcgtctcg cccgaccacc agggcaaggg tctgggcagc gccgtcgtgc
     5641 tccccggagt ggaggcggcc gagcgcgccg gggtgcccgc cttcctggag acctccgcgc
     5701 cccgcaacct ccccttctac gagcggctcg gcttcaccgt caccgccgac gtcgaggtgc
     5761 ccgaaggacc gcgcacctgg tgcatgaccc gcaagcccgg tgcctaaatc gatagatcct
     5821 aatcaacctc tggattacaa aatttgtgaa agattgactg gtattcttaa ctatgttgct
     5881 ccttttacgc tatgtggata cgctgcttta atgcctttgt atcatgctat tgcttcccgt
     5941 atggctttca ttttctcctc cttgtataaa tcctggttgc tgtctcttta tgaggagttg
     6001 tggcccgttg tcaggcaacg tggcgtggtg tgcactgtgt ttgctgacgc aacccccact
     6061 ggttggggca ttgccaccac ctgtcagctc ctttccggga ctttcgcttt ccccctccct
     6121 attgccacgg cggaactcat cgccgcctgc cttgcccgct gctggacagg ggctcggctg
     6181 ttgggcactg acaattccgt ggtgttgtcg gggaaatcat cgtcctttcc ttggctgctc
     6241 gcctgtgttg ccacctggat tctgcgcggg acgtccttct gctacgtccc ttcggccctc
     6301 aatccagcgg accttccttc ccgcggcctg ctgccggctc tgcggcctct tccgcgtctt
     6361 cgccttcgcc ctcagacgag tcggatctcc ctttgggccg cctccccgcc tgagatcctt
     6421 taagaccaat gacttacaag gcagctgtag atcttagcca ctttttaaaa gaaaaggggg
     6481 gactggaagg gctaattcac tcccaacgaa gacaagatct gctttttgct tgtactgggt
     6541 ctctctggtt agaccagatc tgagcctggg agctctctgg ctaactaggg aacccactgc
     6601 ttaagcctca ataaagcttg ccttgagtgc ttcaagtagt gtgtgcccgt ctgttgtgtg
     6661 actctggtaa ctagagatcc ctcagaccct tttagtcagt gtggaaaatc tctagcagta
     6721 gtagttcatg tcatcttatt attcagtatt tataacttgc aaagaaatga atatcagaga
     6781 gtgagaggcc cgggttaatt aaggaaaggg ctagatcatt cttgaagacg aaagggcctc
     6841 gtgatacgcc tatttttata ggttaatgtc atgataataa tggtttctta gacgtcaggt
     6901 ggcacttttc ggggaaatgt gcgcggaacc cctatttgtt tatttttcta aatacattca
     6961 aatatgtatc cgctcatgag acaataaccc tgataaatgc ttcaataata ttgaaaaagg
     7021 aagagtatga gtattcaaca tttccgtgtc gcccttattc ccttttttgc ggcattttgc
     7081 cttcctgttt ttgctcaccc agaaacgctg gtgaaagtaa aagatgctga agatcagttg
     7141 ggtgcacgag tgggttacat cgaactggat ctcaacagcg gtaagatcct tgagagtttt
     7201 cgccccgaag aacgttttcc aatgatgagc acttttaaag ttctgctatg tggcgcggta
     7261 ttatcccgtg ttgacgccgg gcaagagcaa ctcggtcgcc gcatacacta ttctcagaat
     7321 gacttggttg agtactcacc agtcacagaa aagcatctta cggatggcat gacagtaaga
     7381 gaattatgca gtgctgccat aaccatgagt gataacactg cggccaactt acttctgaca
     7441 acgatcggag gaccgaagga gctaaccgct tttttgcaca acatggggga tcatgtaact
     7501 cgccttgatc gttgggaacc ggagctgaat gaagccatac caaacgacga gcgtgacacc
     7561 acgatgcctg tagcaatggc aacaacgttg cgcaaactat taactggcga actacttact
     7621 ctagcttccc ggcaacaatt aatagactgg atggaggcgg ataaagttgc aggaccactt
     7681 ctgcgctcgg cccttccggc tggctggttt attgctgata aatctggagc cggtgagcgt
     7741 gggtctcgcg gtatcattgc agcactgggg ccagatggta agccctcccg tatcgtagtt
     7801 atctacacga cggggagtca ggcaactatg gatgaacgaa atagacagat cgctgagata
     7861 ggtgcctcac tgattaagca ttggtaactg tcagaccaag tttactcata tatactttag
     7921 attgatttaa aacttcattt ttaatttaaa aggatctagg tgaagatcct ttttgataat
     7981 ctcatgacca aaatccctta acgtgagttt tcgttccact gagcgtcaga ccccgtagaa
     8041 aagatcaaag gatcttcttg agatcctttt tttctgcgcg taatctgctg cttgcaaaca
     8101 aaaaaaccac cgctaccagc ggtggtttgt ttgccggatc aagagctacc aactcttttt
     8161 ccgaaggtaa ctggcttcag cagagcgcag ataccaaata ctgttcttct agtgtagccg
     8221 tagttaggcc accacttcaa gaactctgta gcaccgccta catacctcgc tctgctaatc
     8281 ctgttaccag tggctgctgc cagtggcgat aagtcgtgtc ttaccgggtt ggactcaaga
     8341 cgatagttac cggataaggc gcagcggtcg ggctgaacgg ggggttcgtg cacacagccc
     8401 agcttggagc gaacgaccta caccgaactg agatacctac agcgtgagct atgagaaagc
     8461 gccacgcttc ccgaagggag aaaggcggac aggtatccgg taagcggcag ggtcggaaca
     8521 ggagagcgca cgagggagct tccaggggga aacgcctggt atctttatag tcctgtcggg
     8581 tttcgccacc tctgacttga gcgtcgattt ttgtgatgct cgtcaggggg gcggagccta
     8641 tggaaaaacg ccagcaacgc ggccttttta cggttcctgg ccttttgctg gccttttgct
     8701 cacatgttct ttcctgcgtt atcccctgat tctgtggata accgtattac cgcctttgag
     8761 tgagctgata ccgctcgccg cagccgaacg accgagcgca gcgagtcagt gagcgaggaa
     8821 gcggaagagc gcccaatacg caaaccgcct ctccccgcgc gttggccgat tcattaatgc
     8881 agcaagctca tggctgacta atttttttta tttatgcaga ggccgaggcc gcctcggcct
     8941 ctgagctatt ccagaagtag tgaggaggct tttttggagg cctaggcttt tgcaaaaagc
     9001 tccccgtggc acgacaggtt tcccgactgg aaagcgggca gtgagcgcaa cgcaattaat
     9061 gtgagttagc tcactcatta ggcaccccag gctttacact ttatgcttcc ggctcgtatg
     9121 ttgtgtggaa ttgtgagcgg ataacaattt cacacaggaa acagctatga catgattacg
     9181 aatttcacaa ataaagcatt tttttcactg cattctagtt gtggtttgtc caaactcatc
     9241 aatgtatctt atcatgtctg gatcaactgg ataactcaag ctaaccaaaa tcatcccaaa
     9301 cttcccaccc cataccctat taccactgcc aattacctgt ggtttcattt actctaaacc
     9361 tgtgattcct ctgaattatt ttcattttaa agaaattgta tttgttaaat atgtactaca
     9421 aacttagtag ttggaagggc taattcactc ccaaagaaga caagatatcc ttgatctgtg
     9481 gatctaccac acacaaggct acttccctga ttagcagaac tacacaccag ggccaggggt
     9541 cagatatcca ctgacctttg gatggtgcta caagctagta ccagttgagc cagataaggt
     9601 agaagaggcc aataaaggag agaacaccag cttgttacac cctgtgagcc tgcatgggat
     9661 ggatgacccg gagagagaag tgttagagtg gaggtttgac agccgcctag catttcatca
     9721 cgtggcccga gagctgcatc cggagtactt caagaactgc tgatatcgag cttgctacaa
     9781 gggactttcc gctggggact ttccagggag gcgtggcctg ggcgggactg gggagtggcg
     9841 agccctcaga tcctgcatat aagcagctgc tttttgcctg tactgggtct ctctggttag
     9901 accagatctg agcctgggag ctctctggct aactagggaa cccactgctt aagcctcaat
     9961 aaagcttgcc ttgagtgctt caagtagtgt gtgcccgtct gttgtgtgac tctggtaact
    10021 agagatccct cagacccttt tagtcagtgt ggaaaatctc tagcagtggc gcccgaacag
    10081 ggacttgaaa gcgaaaggga aaccagagga gctctctcga cgcaggactc ggcttgctga
    10141 agcgcgcacg gcaagaggcg aggggcggcg actggtgagt acgccaaaaa ttttgactag
    10201 cggaggctag aaggagagag atgggtgcga gagcgtcagt attaagcggg ggagaattag
    10261 atcgcgatgg gaaaaaattc ggttaaggcc agggggaaag aaaaaatata aattaaaaca
    10321 tatagtatgg gcaagcaggg agctagaacg attcgcagtt aatcctggcc tgttagaaac
    10381 atcagaaggc tgtagacaaa tactgggaca gctacaacca tcccttcaga caggatcaga
    10441 agaacttaga tcattatata atacagtagc aaccctctat tgtgtgcatc aaaggataga
    10501 gataaaagac accaaggaag ctttagacaa gatagaggaa gagcaaaaca aaagtaagac
    10561 caccgcacag caagcggccg gccgctgatc ttcagacctg gaggaggaga tatgagggac
    10621 aattggagaa gtgaattata taaatataaa gtagtaaaaa ttgaaccatt aggagtagca
    10681 cccaccaagg caaagagaag agtggtgcag agagaaaaaa gagcagtggg aataggagct
    10741 ttgttccttg ggttcttggg agcagcagga agcactatgg gcgcagcgtc aatgacgctg
    10801 acggtacagg ccagacaatt attgtctggt atagtgcagc agcagaacaa tttgctgagg
    10861 gctattgagg cgcaacagca tctgttgcaa ctcacagtct ggggcatcaa gcagctccag
    10921 gcaagaatcc tggctgtgga aagataccta aaggatcaac agctcctggg gatttggggt
    10981 tgctctggaa aactcatttg caccactgct gtgccttgga atgctagttg gagtaataaa
    11041 tctctggaac agatttggaa tcacacgacc tggatggagt gggacagaga aattaacaat
    11101 tacacaagct taatacactc cttaattgaa gaatcgcaaa accagcaaga aaagaatgaa
    11161 caagaattat tggaattaga taaatgggca agtttgtgga attggtttaa cataacaaat
    11221 tggctgtggt atataaaatt attcataatg atagtaggag gcttggtagg tttaagaata
    11281 gtttttgctg tactttctat agtgaataga gttaggcagg gatattcacc attatcgttt
    11341 cagacccacc tcccaacccc gaggggaccc gacaggcccg aaggaataga agaagaaggt
    11401 ggagagagag acagagacag atccattcga ttagtgaacg gatctcgacg gtatcgccga
    11461 attcacaaat ggcagtattc atccacaatt ttaaaagaaa aggggggatt ggggggtaca
    11521 gtgcagggga aagaatagta gacataatag caacagacat acaaactaaa gaattacaaa
    11581 aacaaattac aaaaattcaa aatttt
//
