[The description below was written by a language model from this plasmid's Addgene catalogue record and the feature table of its GenBank file.]
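Description:
pHAGE-BMPR2-Q6* is an 11.6 kb HIV-1-based lentiviral expression plasmid built on the pHAGE backbone and carrying a human BMPR2 open reading frame with the nonsense mutation Q6*, which places a stop codon at the sixth residue. It is maintained in E. coli through a high-copy ColE1/pUC-type origin and a beta-lactamase gene conferring ampicillin resistance. The viral portion consists of a full-length HIV-1 LTR in the upstream position (annotated as a 3' LTR in the feature table), the Psi packaging signal, the Rev response element for Rev-dependent nuclear export of the genomic RNA, the cPPT/CTS, and a U3-deleted, self-inactivating 3' LTR. These elements allow the transcript between the LTRs to be packaged and integrated into target cells when packaging and envelope functions are supplied in trans.

The expression cassette is driven by the human EF-1-alpha promoter with its intron A. The insert was introduced by Gateway cloning and sits in the roughly 3.1 kb interval between attB1 and attB2, although the table does not annotate the BMPR2 coding sequence itself. Downstream lie T3 and T7 promoter sequences, an attB4 site and a V5 epitope tag. Because of the very early stop codon, essentially no receptor protein and no V5 fusion would be expected. An EMCV IRES then directs translation of puromycin N-acetyltransferase from the same transcript, so transduced mammalian cells can be selected with puromycin, and a WPRE enhances transcript expression. The plasmid belongs to a collection made for systematic functional annotation of somatic cancer mutations, where it provides stable lentiviral delivery of this truncating BMPR2 variant, presumably for comparison with other alleles.
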