Addgene plasmid #116127: pHAGE-BMPR2-Q6*
Purpose: Lentiviral expression of BMPR2 Q6*
Depositing lab: Gordon Mills & Kenneth Scott. Depositing organization: Baylor College of Medicine. Publication: Systematic Functional Annotation of Somatic Mutations in Cancer. Ng PK, Li J, Jeong KJ, Shao S, Chen H, Tsang YH, Sengupta S, Wang Z, Bhavana VH, Tran R, Soewito S, Minussi DC, Moreno D, Kong K, Dogruluk T, Lu H, Gao J, Tokheim C, Zhou DC, Johnson AM, Zeng J, Ip CKM, Ju Z, Wester M, Yu S, Li Y, Vellano CP, Schultz N, Karchin R, Ding L, Lu Y, Cheung LWT, Chen K, Shaw KR, Meric-Bernstam F, Scott KL, Yi S, Sahni N, Liang H, Mills GB. Cancer Cell. 2018 Mar 12;33(3):450-462.e10. doi: 10.1016/j.ccell.2018.01.021. PubMed 29533785.
Backbone
  Vector backbone: pHAGE
  Vector type: Lentiviral
Growth in bacteria
  Bacterial resistance: Ampicillin, 100 μg/mL
  Growth temperature: 37°C
  Growth strain: Stbl3
  Copy number: High Copy
Gene/Insert
  Gene/Insert name: BMPR2
  Species: H. sapiens (human)
  Mutation: Q6*
  Entrez Gene: BMPR2 (a.k.a. BMPR-II, BMPR3, BMR2, BRK-3, POVD1, PPH1, T-ALK)
  Cloning method: Gateway Cloning
Terms and licenses: Academic/Nonprofit Terms; Industry Terms: Not Available to Industry
How to cite: pHAGE-BMPR2-Q6* was a gift from Gordon Mills & Kenneth Scott (Addgene plasmid # 116127 ; http://n2t.net/addgene:116127 ; RRID:Addgene_116127)
