>Addgene plasmid #116127 | pHAGE-BMPR2-Q6* | depositor partial sequence | sequence record 219001 | insert
ATGACTTCCTCGCTGTAGCGGCCCTGGCGGGTGCCCTGGCTACCATGGACCATCCTGCTGGTCAGCACTG
CGGCTGCTTCGCAGAATCAAGAACGGCTATGTGCGTTTAAAGATCCGTATCAGCAAGACCTTGGGATAGG
TGAGAGTAGAATCTCTCATGAAAATGGGACAATATTATGCTCGAAAGGTAGCACCTGCTATGGCCTTTGG
GAGAAATCAAAAGGGGACATAAATCTTGTAAAACAAGGATGTTGGTCTCACATTGGAGATCCCCAAGAGT
GTCACTATGAAGAATGTGTAGTAACTACCACTCCTCCCTCAATTCAGAATGGAACATACCGTTTCTGCTG
TTGTAGCACAGATTTATGTAATGTCAACTTTACTGAGAATTTTCCACCTCCTGACACAACACCACTCAGT
CCACCTCATTCATTTAACCGAGATGAGACAATAATCATTGCTTTGGCATCAGTCTCTGTATTAGCTGTTT
TGATAGTTGCCTTATGCTTTGGATACAGAATGTTGACAGGAGACCGTAAACAAGGTCTTCACAGTATGAA
CATGATGGAGGCAGCAGCATCCGAACCCTCTCTTGATCTAGATAATCTGAAACTGTTGGAGCTGATTGGC
CGAGGTCGATATGGAGCAGTATATAAAGGCTCCTTGGATGAGCGTCCAGTTGCTGTAAAAGTGTTTTCCT
TTGCAAACCGTCAGAATTTTATCAACGAAAAGAACATTTACAGAGTGCCTTTGATGGAACATGACAACAT
TGCCCGCTTTATAGTTGGAGATGAGAGAGTCACTGCAGATGGACGCATGGAATATTTGCTTGTGATGGAG
TACTATCCCAATGGATCTTTATGCAAGTATTTAAGTCTCCACACAAGTGACTGGGTAAGCTCTTGCCGTC
TTGCTCATTCTGTTACTAGAGGACTGGCTTATCTTCACACAGAATTACCACGAGGAGATCATTATAAACC
TGCAATTTCCCATCGAGATTTAAACAGCAGAAATGTCCTAGTGAAAAATGATGGAACCTGTGTTATTAGT
GACTTTGGACTGTCCATGAGGCTGACTGGAAATAGACTGGTGCGCCCAGGGGAGGAAGATAATGCAGCCA
TAAGCGAGGTTGGCACTATCAGATATATGGCACCAGAAGTGCTAGAAGGAGCTGTGAACTTGAGGGACTG
TGAATCAGCTTTGAAACAAGTAGACATGTATGCTCTTGGACTAATCTATTGGGAGATATTTATGAGATGT
ACAGACCTCTTCCCAGGGGAATCCGTACCAGAGTACCAGATGGCTTTTCAGACAGAGGTTGGAAACCATC
CCACTTTTGAGGATATGCAGGTTCTCGTGTCTAGGGAAAAACAGAGACCCAAGTTCCCAGAAGCCTGGAA
AGAAAATAGCCTGGCAGTGAGGTCACTCAAGGAGACAATCGAAGACTGTTGGGACCAGGATGCAGAGGCT
CGGCTTACTGCACAGTGTGCTGAGGAAAGGATGGCTGAACTTATGATGATTTGGGAAAGAAACAAATCTG
TGAGCCCAACAGTCAATCCAATGTCTACTGCTATGCAGAATGAACGCAACCTGTCACATAATAGGCGTGT
GCCAAAAATTGGTCCTTATCCAGATTATTCTTCCTCCTCATACATTGAAGACTCTATCCATCATACTGAC
AGCATCGTGAAGAATATTTCCTCTGAGCATTCTATGTCCAGCACACCTTTGACTATAGGGGAAAAAAACC
GAAATTCAATTAACTATGAACGACAGCAAGCACAAGCTCGAATCCCCAGCCCTGAAACAAGTGTCACCAG
CCTCTCCACCAACACAACAACCACAAACACCACAGGACTCACGCCAAGTACTGGCATGACTACTATATCT
GAGATGCCATACCCAGATGAAACAAATCTGCATACCACAAATGTTGCACAGTCAATTGGGCCAACCCCTG
TCTGCTTACAGCTGACAGAAGAAGACTTGGAAACCAACAAGCTAGACCCAAAAGAAGTTGATAAGAACCT
CAAGGAAAGCTCTGATGAGAATCTCATGGAGCACTCTCTTAAACAGTTCAGTGGCCCAGACCCACTGAGC
AGTACTAGTTCTAGCTTGCTTTACCCACTCATAAAACTTGCAGTAGAAGCAACTGGACAGCAGGACTTCA
CACAGACTGCAAATGGCCAAGCATGTTTGATTCCTGATGTTCTGCCTACTCAGATCTATCCTCTCCCCAA
GCAGCAGAACCTTCCCAAGAGACCTACTAGTTTGCCTTTGAACACCAAAAATTCAACAAAAGAGCCCCGG
CTAAAATTTGGCAGCAAGCACAAATCAAACTTGAAACAAGTCGAAACTGGAGTTGCCAAGATGAATACAA
TCAATGCAGCAGAACCTCATGTGGTGACAGTCACCATGAATGGTGTGGCAGGTAGAAACCACAGTGTTAA
CTCCCATGCTGCCACAACCCAATATGCCAATGGGACAGTACTATCTGGCCAAACAACCAACATAGTGACA
CATAGGGCCCAAGAAATGTTGCAGAATCAGTTTATTGGTGAGGACACCCGGCTGAATATTAATTCCAGTC
CTGATGAGCATGAGCCTTTACTGAGACGAGAGCAACAAGCTGGCCATGATGAAGGTGTTCTGGATCGTCT
TGTGGACAGGAGGGAACGGCCACTAGAAGGTGGCCGAACTAATTCCAATAACAACAACAGCAATCCATGT
TCAGAACAAGATGTTCTTGCACAGGGTGTTCCAAGCACAGCAGCAGATCCTGGGCCATCAAAGCCCAGAA
GAGCACAGAGGCCTAATTCTCTGGATCTTTCAGCCACAAATGTCCTGGATGGCAGCAGTATACAGATAGG
TGAGTCAACACAAGATGGCAAATCAGGATCAGGTGAAAAGATCAAGAAACGTGTGAAAACTCCCTATTCT
CTTAAGCGGTGGCGCCCCTCCACCTGGGTCATCTCCACTGAATCGCTGGACTGTGAAGTCAACAATAATG
GCAGTAACAGGGCAGTTCATTCCAAATCCAGCACTGCTGTTTACCTTGCAGAAGGAGGCACTGCTACAAC
CATGGTGTCTAAAGATATAGGAATGAACTGTCTGTGA
